>Addgene plasmid #205308 | pAAV-synapsin-WHaloCaMP1a | addgene full sequence | sequence record 404977 | Addgene NGS Result
GCCCAGCCGGACNNCACCACGCGAGGCGCGAGATAGGGGGGCACGGGCGCGACCATCTGCGCTGCGGCGC
CGGCGACTCAGCGCTGCCTCAGTCTGCGGTGGGCAGCGGAGGAGTCGTGTCGTGCCTGAGAGCGCAGTCG
AATTCAAGCTGCTAGCAAGGATCCGCCACCATGCTGCAGAACGAGCTTGCTCTTAAGTTGGCTGGACTTG
ATATTAACAAGACTGGAGGTTCTGCAGAAATCGGTACTGGCTTTCCATTCGACCCCCATTATGTGGAAGT
CCTGGGCGAGCGCATGCACTACGTCGATGTTGGTCCGCGCGATGGCACCCCTGTGCTGTTCCTGCACGGT
AACCCGACCTCCTCCTACGTGTGGCGCAACATCATCCCGCATGTTGCACCGACCCATCGCTGCATTGCTC
CAGACCTGATCGGTATGGGCAAATCCGACAAACCAGACCTGGGTTATTTCTTCGACGACCACGTCCGCTT
CATGGATGCCTTCATCGAAGCCCTGGGTCTGGAAGAGGTCGTCCTGGTCATTCACGACTGGGGCTCCGCT
CTGGGTTTCCACTGGGCCAAGCGCAATCCAGAGCGCGTCAAAGGTATTGCATTTATGGAGTTCATCCGCC
CTATCCCGACCTGGGACGAATGGCCAGAATTTGCCCGCGAGACCTTCCAGGCCTTCCGCACCACCGACGT
CGGCCGCAAGCTGATCATCGATCAGAACGTTTTTATCGAGTGGACGCTGCCGATGGCCGTCGCGCGCGCC
CGTCGTAAATGGCAGAAAACAGGCCATGCGGTTCGTGCTATCGGTCGTTTGTCGAGCGGAGGCTCTGGCG
GTTCCGGCGGTTCAGGTGGATCA
[438 nt withheld, positions 864-1301]
AAGTATCTGACTGAAGTCGAGATGGACCATTACCGCGAGCCGTTCCTGAATCCTGTTGACCGCGAGCCAC
TGTGGCGCTTCCCAAACGAGCTGCCAATCGCCGGTGAGCCAGCGAACATCGTCGCGCTGGTCGAAGAATA
CATGGACTGGCTGCACCAGTCCCCTGTCCCGAAGCTGCTGTTCTGGGGCACCCCAGGCGTTCTGATCCCA
CCGGCCGAAGCCGCTCGCCTGGCCAAAAGCCTGCCTAACTGCAAGGCTGTGGACATCGGCCCGGGTCTGA
ATCTGCTGCAAGAAGACAACCCGGACCTGATCGGCAGCGAGATCGCGCGCTGGCTGTCGACGCTCGAGAT
TTCCGGCTAAAAGCTTATCGATAATCAACCTCTGGATTACAAAATTTGTGAAAGATTGACTGGTATTCTT
AACTATGTTGCTCCTTTTACGCTATGTGGATACGCTGCTTTAATGCCTTTGTATCATGCTATTGCTTCCC
GTATGGCTTTCATTTTCTCCTCCTTGTATAAATCCTGGTTGCTGTCTCTTTATGAGGAGTTGTGGCCCGT
TGTCAGGCAACGTGGCGTGGTGTGCACTGTGTTTGCTGACGCAACCCCCACTGGTTGGGGCATTGCCACC
ACCTGTCAGCTCCTTTCCGGGACTTTCGCTTTCCCCCTCCCTATTGCCACGGCGGAACTCATCGCCGCCT
GCCTTGCCCGCTGCTGGACAGGGGCTCGGCTGTTGGGCACTGACAATTCCGTGGTGTTGTCGGGGAAATC
ATCGTCCTTTCCTTGGCTGCTCGCCTGTGTTGCCACCTGGATTCTGCGCGGGACGTCCTTCTGCTACGTC
CCTTCGGCCCTCAATCCAGCGGACCTTCCTTCCCGCGGCCTGCTGCCGGCTCTGCGGCCTCTTCCGCGTC
TTCGCCTTCGCCCTCAGACGAGTCGGATCTCCCTTTGGGCCGCCTCCCCGCATCGATACCGTCGACCTCG
ACCCGGGCGGCCGCTTCGAGCAGACATGATAAGATACATTGATGAGTTTGGACAAACCACAACTAGAATG
CAGTGAAAAAAATGCTTTATTTGTGAAATTTGTGATGCTATTGCTTTATTTGTAACCATTATAAGCTGCA
ATAAACAAGTTAACAACAACAATTGCATTCATTTTATGTTTCAGGTTCAGGGGGAGATGTGGGAGGTTTT
TTAAAGCAAGTAAAACCTCTACAAATGTGGTAAAATCGATAAGGATCTTCCTAGAGCATGGCTACGTAGA
TAAGTAGCATGGCGGGTTAATCATTAACTACAAGGAACCCCTAGTGATGGAGTTGGCCACTCCCTCTCTG
CGCGCTCGCTCGCTCACTGAGGCCGGGCGACCAAAGGTCGCCCGACGCCCGGGCTTTGCCCGGGCGGCCT
CAGTGAGCGAGCGAGCGCGCACATTAATGAATCGGCCAACGCGCGGGGAGAGGCGGTTTGCGTATTGGGC
GCTCTTCCGCTTCCTCGCTCACTGACTCGCTGCGCTCGGTCGTTCGGCTGCGGCGAGCGGTATCAGCTCA
CTCAAAGGCGGTAATACGGTTATCCACAGAATCAGGGGATAACGCAGGAAAGAACATGTGAGCAAAAGGC
CAGCAAAAGGCCAGGAACCGTAAAAAGGCCGCGTTGCTGGCGTTTTTCCATAGGCTCCGCCCCCCTGACG
AGCATCACAAAAATCGACGCTCAAGTCAGAGGTGGCGAAACCCGACAGGACTATAAAGATACCAGGCGTT
TCCCCCTGGAAGCTCCCTCGTGCGCTCTCCTGTTCCGACCCTGCCGCTTACCGGATACCTGTCCGCCTTT
CTCCCTTCGGGAAGCGTGGCGCTTTCTCATAGCTCACGCTGTAGGTATCTCAGTTCGGTGTAGGTCGTTC
GCTCCAAGCTGGGCTGTGTGCACGAACCCCCCGTTCAGCCCGACCGCTGCGCCTTATCCGGTAACTATCG
TCTTGAGTCCAACCCGGTAAGACACGACTTATCGCCACTGGCAGCAGCCACTGGTAACAGGATTAGCAGA
GCGAGGTATGTAGGCGGTGCTACAGAGTTCTTGAAGTGGTGGCCTAACTACGGCTACACTAGAAGAACAG
TATTTGGTATCTGCGCTCTGCTGAAGCCAGTTACCTTCGGAAAAAGAGTTGGTAGCTCTTGATCCGGCAA
ACAAACCACCGCTGGTAGCGGTGGTTTTTTTGTTTGCAAGCAGCAGATTACGCGCAGAAAAAAAGGATCT
CAAGAAGATCCTTTGATCTTTTCTACGGGGTCTGACGCTCAGTGGAACGAAAACTCACGTTAAGGGATTT
TGGTCATGAGATTATCAAAAAGGATCTTCACCTAGATCCTTTTAAATTAAAAATGAAGTTTTAAATCAAT
CTAAAGTATATATGAGTAAACTTGGTCTGACAGTTACCAATGCTTAATCAGTGAGGCACCTATCTCAGCG
ATCTGTCTATTTCGTTCATCCATAGTTGCCTGACTCCCCGTCGTGTAGATAACTACGATACGGGAGGGCT
TACCATCTGGCCCCAGTGCTGCAATGATACCGCGAGACCCACGCTCACCGGCTCCAGATTTATCAGCAAT
AAACCAGCCAGCCGGAAGGGCCGAGCGCAGAAGTGGTCCTGCAACTTTATCCGCCTCCATCCAGTCTATT
AATTGTTGCCGGGAAGCTAGAGTAAGTAGTTCGCCAGTTAATAGTTTGCGCAACGTTGTTGCCATTGCTA
CAGGCATCGTGGTGTCACGCTCGTCGTTTGGTATGGCTTCATTCAGCTCCGGTTCCCAACGATCAAGGCG
AGTTACATGATCCCCCATGTTGTGCAAAAAAGCGGTTAGCTCCTTCGGTCCTCCGATCGTTGTCAGAAGT
AAGTTGGCCGCAGTGTTATCACTCATGGTTATGGCAGCACTGCATAATTCTCTTACTGTCATGCCATCCG
TAAGATGCTTTTCTGTGACTGGTGAGTACTCAACCAAGTCATTCTGAGAATAGTGTATGCGGCGACCGAG
TTGCTCTTGCCCGGCGTCAATACGGGATAATACCGCGCCACATAGCAGAACTTTAAAAGTGCTCATCATT
GGAAAACGTTCTTCGGGGCGAAAACTCTCAAGGATCTTACCGCTGTTGAGATCCAGTTCGATGTAACCCA
CTCGTGCACCCAACTGATCTTCAGCATCTTTTACTTTCACCAGCGTTTCTGGGTGAGCAAAAACAGGAAG
GCAAAATGCCGCAAAAAAGGGAATAAGGGCGACACGGAAATGTTGAATACTCATACTCTTCCTTTTTCAA
TATTATTGAAGCATTTATCAGGGTTATTGTCTCATGAGCGGATACATATTTGAATGTATTTAGAAAAATA
AACAAATAGGGGTTCCGCGCACATTTCCCCGAAAAGTGCCACCTAAATTGTAAGCGTTAATATTTTGTTA
AAATTCGCGTTAAATTTTTGTTAAATCAGCTCATTTTTTAACCAATAGGCCGAAATCGGCAAAATCCCTT
ATAAATCAAAAGAATAGACCGAGATAGGGT
[37 nt withheld, positions 4832-4868]
AAAGAACGTGGACTCCAACGTCAAAGG
[49 nt withheld, positions 4896-4944]
T
[91 nt withheld, positions 4946-5036]
G
[124 nt withheld, positions 5038-5161]
CCCATTCGCCATTCAGGCTGCGCAACTGTTGGGAAGGGCGATCGGTGCGGGCCTCTTCGCTATTACGCCA
GCTGCGCGCTCGCTCGCTCACTGAGGCCGCCCGGGCAAAGCCCGGGCGTCGGGCGACCTTTGGTCGCCCG
GCCTCAGTGAGCGAGCGAGCGCGCAGAGAGGGAGTGGCCAACTCCATCACTAGGGGTTCCTTGTAGTTAA
TGATTAACCCGCCATGCTACTTATCTACGTAGCCATGCTCTAGGAAGATCTCTGCAGAGGGCCCTGCGTA
TGAGTGCAAGTGGGTTTTAGGACCAGGATGAGGCGGGGTGGGGGTGCCTACCTGACGACCGACCCCGACC
CACTGGACAAGCACCCAACCCCCATTCCCCAAATTGCGCATCCCCTATCAGAGAGGGGGAGGGGAAACAG
GATGCGGCGAGGCGCGTGCGCACTGCCAGCTTCAGCACCGCGGACAGTGCCTTCGCCCCCGCCTGGCGGC
GCGCGCCACCGCCGCCTCAGCACTGAAGGCGCGCTGACGTCACTCGCCGGTCCCCCGCAAACTCCCCTTC
CCGGCCACCTTGGTCGCGTCCGCGCCGCCGCCG
Features (pLannotate 1.2.2; 17 found; start..end, strand, type, name):
    234..756     +  CDS            HaloTag® (fragment): modified bacterial dehalogenase that forms covalent bonds with chloroalkane derivatives
    768..827     +  CDS            MYLK (fragment): MYLK_SHEEP - Experimental evidence at transcript level: Swiss-Prot protein existence level 2. Calcium/calmodulin-dependent myosin light chain kinase implicated in smooth muscle contraction via phosphorylation of myosin light chains (MLC). Also regulates actin-myosin interaction through a non-kinase activity. Phosphorylates PTK2B/PYK2 and myosin light-chains. Involved in the inflammatory response (e.g. apoptosis, vascular permeability, leukocyte diapedesis), cell motility and morphology, airway hyperreactivity and other activities relevant to asthma. Required for tonic airway smooth muscle cont
    861..1304    +  CDS            CALM1 (sequence partly withheld): CALM1_HUMAN - Also known as CALM, CAM, CAM1. Experimental evidence at protein level: Swiss-Prot protein existence level 1. (Microbial infection) Required for Legionella pneumophila SidJ glutamylase activity. From Homo sapiens (Human).
   1308..1658    +  CDS            HaloTag® (fragment): modified bacterial dehalogenase that forms covalent bonds with chloroalkane derivatives
   1674..2262    +  misc_feature   WPRE: woodchuck hepatitis virus posttranscriptional regulatory element
   2263..2282    +  misc_feature   MCS (fragment): pBluescript multiple cloning site
   2311..2432    -  polyA_signal   SV40 poly(A) signal: SV40 polyadenylation signal
   2455..2523    -  CDS            large T antigen (fragment): large T antigen from SV40 (simian virus 40)
   2594..2722    +  repeat_region  AAV2 ITR (fragment): inverted terminal repeat of adeno-associated virus serotype 2 inverted
   2723..2773    -  CDS            lacI (fragment): lac repressor; lacI; The lac repressor binds to the lac operator to inhibit transcription in E. coli. This inhibition can be relieved by adding lactose or isopropyl-β-D-thiogalactopyranoside (IPTG).
   2956..3544    -  rep_origin     ori: high-copy-number ColE1/pMB1/pBR322/pUC origin of replication
   3715..4575    -  CDS            AmpR: β-lactamase; bla; confers resistance to ampicillin, carbenicillin, and related antibiotics
   4576..4680    -  promoter       AmpR promoter: bla
   4733..5161    -  rep_origin     f1 ori (sequence partly withheld): f1 bacteriophage origin of replication; arrow indicates direction of (+) strand synthesis
   5166..5235    -  CDS            lacZα (fragment): LacZα fragment of β-galactosidase; lacZ fragment
   5230..5362    -  repeat_region  AAV2 ITR (fragment): inverted terminal repeat of adeno-associated virus serotype 2 inverted
   5444..137     +  promoter       hSyn promoter (across the origin): human synapsin I promoter; confers neuron-specific expression (Kügler et al., 2003)
