[The description below was written by a language model from this plasmid's Addgene catalogue record and pLannotate feature annotations shown in this document.]
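Description:
pAAV-synapsin-WHaloCaMP1a is an adeno-associated virus transfer plasmid (pAAV backbone, 5,754 nt in the sequenced record) intended for producing AAV particles that express the chemigenetic calcium indicator WHaloCaMP1a in neurons. In bacteria it replicates from a high-copy ColE1/pUC-type origin and is selected with ampicillin through the β-lactamase gene and its native promoter. An f1 phage origin is also present, along with short lacZα and lacI remnants that are backbone leftovers rather than functional parts.

The expression cassette lies between two AAV2 inverted terminal repeats, both annotated as partial. ITRs are the cis elements required for replication and packaging of the intervening DNA into AAV capsids when helper functions are supplied in trans. Transcription is driven by the human synapsin I promoter, which restricts expression to neurons. The synthetic WHaloCaMP1a coding region is annotated as a HaloTag fragment, a short myosin light chain kinase-derived segment (a calmodulin-binding peptide), calmodulin, and then a second HaloTag fragment. This layout indicates that the calcium-sensing peptide and calmodulin pair is inserted within the self-labelling dehalogenase. HaloTag covalently binds chloroalkane-bearing ligands, so calcium-dependent conformational changes in the sensor domain would be expected to modulate the signal of a bound dye ligand. The associated publication title describes this as a modular design suited to near-infrared imaging. Downstream, a WPRE enhances transcript stability and expression, and an SV40 polyadenylation signal is annotated after it, on the reverse strand in this table, next to a small large T antigen remnant. The construct is used for viral delivery and functional calcium imaging in neurons in vivo.
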