Addgene plasmid #205308: pAAV-synapsin-WHaloCaMP1a
Purpose: Production of AAV particles encoding WHaloCaMP1a from the synapsin promoter
Depositing lab: Eric Schreiter. Depositing organization: HHMI, Janelia Research Campus. Publication: A modular chemigenetic calcium indicator enables in vivo functional imaging with near-infrared light. Farrants H, Shuai Y, Lemon WC, Hernandez CM, Yang S, Patel R, Qiao G, Frei MS, Grimm JB, Hanson TL, Tomaska F, Turner GC, Stringer C, Keller PJ, Beyene AG, Chen Y, Liang Y, Lavis LD, Schreiter ER. bioRxiv. 2023 Jul 19:2023.07.18.549527. doi: 10.1101/2023.07.18.549527. Preprint. PubMed 37503182.
Backbone
  Vector backbone: pAAV
  Vector type: AAV
Growth in bacteria
  Bacterial resistance: Ampicillin, 100 μg/mL
  Growth temperature: 30°C
  Growth strain: NEB Stable
  Copy number: High Copy
Gene/Insert
  Gene/Insert name: WHaloCaMP1a
  Species: Synthetic
  Cloning method: Gibson Cloning
Terms and licenses: Academic/Nonprofit Terms; Industry Terms: Not Available to Industry
Depositor comments: Please visit https://doi.org/10.1101/2023.07.18.549527 for bioRxiv preprint.
How to cite: pAAV-synapsin-WHaloCaMP1a was a gift from Eric Schreiter (Addgene plasmid # 205308 ; http://n2t.net/addgene:205308 ; RRID:Addgene_205308)
